LOCUS       Exported 11319 bp ds-DNA circular SYN 12-MAY-2021
DEFINITION  Mammalian expression vector for xCas9 3.7 with VP64-p65-Rta (VPR)
            fused to its C-terminus.
ACCESSION   .
VERSION     .
KEYWORDS    dxCas(3.7)-VPR
SOURCE      synthetic DNA construct
  ORGANISM  synthetic DNA construct
REFERENCE   1 (bases 1 to 11319)
  AUTHORS   Hu JH, Miller SM, Geurts MH, Tang W, Chen L, Sun N, Zeina CM, Gao X,
            Rees HA, Lin Z, Liu DR
  TITLE     Evolved Cas9 variants with broad PAM compatibility and high DNA
            specificity.
  JOURNAL   Nature. 2018 Feb 28. pii: nature26155. doi: 10.1038/nature26155.
  PUBMED    29512652
REFERENCE   2 (bases 1 to 11319)
  AUTHORS   .
  TITLE     Direct Submission
  JOURNAL   Exported May 12, 2021 from SnapGene Server 1.1.58
            http://www.snapgene.com
FEATURES             Location/Qualifiers
     source          1..11319
                     /organism="synthetic DNA construct"
                     /mol_type="other DNA"
     enhancer        50..429
                     /label=CMV enhancer
                     /note="human cytomegalovirus immediate early enhancer"
     promoter        430..633
                     /label=CMV promoter
                     /note="human cytomegalovirus (CMV) immediate early
                     promoter"
     primer_bind     584..604
                     /label=CMV-F
                     /note="Human CMV immediate early promoter, forward primer"
     primer_bind     630..654
                     /label=LNCX
                     /note="Human CMV promoter, forward primer"
     regulatory      742..751
                     /regulatory_class="other"
                     /note="vertebrate consensus sequence for strong initiation
                     of translation (Kozak, 1987)"
     CDS             748..4851
                     /codon_start=1
                     /product="catalytically dead Streptococcus pyogenes Cas9
                     mutant with broad PAM compatibility (Hu et al., 2018)"
                     /label=dxCas9(3.7)
                     /translation="MDKKYSIGLAIGTNSVGWAVITDEYKVPSKKFKVLGNTDRHSIKK
                     NLIGALLFDSGETAEATRLKRTARRRYTRRKNRICYLQEIFSNEMAKVDDSFFHRLEES
                     FLVEEDKKHERHPIFGNIVDEVAYHEKYPTIYHLRKKLVDSTDKADLRLIYLALAHMIK
                     FRGHFLIEGDLNPDNSDVDKLFIQLVQTYNQLFEENPINASGVDAKAILSARLSKSRRL
                     ENLIAQLPGEKKNGLFGNLIALSLGLTPNFKSNFDLAEDTKLQLSKDTYDDDLDNLLAQ
                     IGDQYADLFLAAKNLSDAILLSDILRVNTEITKAPLSASMIKLYDEHHQDLTLLKALVR
                     QQLPEKYKEIFFDQSKNGYAGYIDGGASQEEFYKFIKPILEKMDGTEELLVKLNREDLL
                     RKQRTFDNGIIPHQIHLGELHAILRRQEDFYPFLKDNREKIEKILTFRIPYYVGPLARG
                     NSRFAWMTRKSEETITPWNFEKVVDKGASAQSFIERMTNFDKNLPNEKVLPKHSLLYEY
                     FTVYNELTKVKYVTEGMRKPAFLSGDQKKAIVDLLFKTNRKVTVKQLKEDYFKKIECFD
                     SVEISGVEDRFNASLGTYHDLLKIIKDKDFLDNEENEDILEDIVLTLTLFEDREMIEER
                     LKTYAHLFDDKVMKQLKRRRYTGWGRLSRKLINGIRDKQSGKTILDFLKSDGFANRNFI
                     QLIHDDSLTFKEDIQKAQVSGQGDSLHEHIANLAGSPAIKKGILQTVKVVDELVKVMGR
                     HKPENIVIEMARENQTTQKGQKNSRERMKRIEEGIKELGSQILKEHPVENTQLQNEKLY
                     LYYLQNGRDMYVDQELDINRLSDYDVDAIVPQSFLKDDSIDNKVLTRSDKNRGKSDNVP
                     SEEVVKKMKNYWRQLLNAKLITQRKFDNLTKAERGGLSELDKAGFIKRQLVETRQITKH
                     VAQILDSRMNTKYDENDKLIREVKVITLKSKLVSDFRKDFQFYKVREINNYHHAHDAYL
                     NAVVGTALIKKYPKLESEFVYGDYKVYDVRKMIAKSEQEIGKATAKYFFYSNIMNFFKT
                     EITLANGEIRKRPLIETNGETGEIVWDKGRDFATVRKVLSMPQVNIVKKTEVQTGGFSK
                     ESILPKRNSDKLIARKKDWDPKKYGGFDSPTVAYSVLVVAKVEKGKSKKLKSVKELLGI
                     TIMERSSFEKNPIDFLEAKGYKEVKKDLIIKLPKYSLFELENGRKRMLASAGVLQKGNE
                     LALPSKYVNFLYLASHYEKLKGSPEDNEQKQLFVEQHKHYLDEIIEQISEFSKRVILAD
                     ANLDKVLSAYNKHRDKPIREQAENIIHLFTLTNLGAPAAFKYFDTTIDRKRYTSTKEVL
                     DATLIHQSITGLYETRIDLSQLGGD"
     CDS             4864..4884
                     /codon_start=1
                     /product="nuclear localization signal of SV40 (simian virus
                     40) large T antigen"
                     /label=SV40 NLS
                     /translation="PKKKRKV"
     protein_bind    4921..4945
                     /gene="mutant version of attB"
                     /label=attB1
                     /bound_moiety="BP Clonase(TM)"
                     /note="recombination site for the Gateway(R) BP reaction"
     CDS             4975..5124
                     /codon_start=1
                     /product="tetrameric repeat of the minimal activation
                     domain of herpes simplex virus VP16 (Beerli et al., 1998)"
                     /label=VP64
                     /translation="DALDDFDLDMLGSDALDDFDLDMLGSDALDDFDLDMLGSDALDDF
                     DLDML"
     CDS             5149..5169
                     /codon_start=1
                     /product="nuclear localization signal of SV40 (simian virus
                     40) large T antigen"
                     /label=SV40 NLS
                     /translation="PKKKRKV"
     CDS             5599..5955
                     /codon_start=1
                     /product="transcriptional activation domain of human RelA,
                     also known as p65 (O'Shea and Perkins, 2008)"
                     /label=RelA (p65) AD
                     /translation="PTQAGEGTLSEALLQLQFDDEDLGALLGNSTDPAVFTDLASVDNS
                     EFQQLLNQGIPVAPHTTEPMLMEYPEAITRLVTGAQRPPDPAPAPLGAPGLPNGLLSGD
                     EDFSSIADMDFSALL"
     CDS             5974..6543
                     /codon_start=1
                     /product="transcriptional activation domain from the human
                     herpesvirus 4 (Epstein-Barr virus) replication and
                     transcription activator Rta/BRLF1 (Hardwick et al., 1992;
                     Chavez et al., 2015)"
                     /label=Rta AD
                     /translation="RDSREGMFLPKPEAGSAISDVFEGREVCQPKRIRPFHPPGSPWAN
                     RPLPASLAPTPTGPVHEPVGSLTPAPVPQPLDPAPAVTPEASHLLEDPDEETSQAVKAL
                     REMADTVIPQKEEAAICGQMDLSHPPPRGHLDELTTTLESMTEDLNLDSPLTPELNEIL
                     DTFLNDECLLHAMHISTGLSIFDTSLF"
     protein_bind    complement(6548..6572)
                     /gene="mutant version of attB"
                     /label=attB2
                     /bound_moiety="BP Clonase(TM)"
                     /note="recombination site for the Gateway(R) BP reaction"
     promoter        complement(6622..6639)
                     /label=T3 promoter
                     /note="promoter for bacteriophage T3 RNA polymerase"
     primer_bind     complement(6705..6724)
                     /label=TK-pA-R
                     /note="Thymidine kinase polyA, reverse primer"
     polyA_signal    6749..6797
                     /label=HSV TK poly(A) signal
                     /note="herpes simplex virus thymidine kinase
                     polyadenylation signal (Cole and Stacy, 1985)"
     rep_origin      6999..7427
                     /direction=RIGHT
                     /label=f1 ori
                     /note="f1 bacteriophage origin of replication; arrow
                     indicates direction of (+) strand synthesis"
     primer_bind     complement(7086..7105)
                     /label=F1ori-R
                     /note="F1 origin, reverse primer"
     primer_bind     7296..7317
                     /label=F1ori-F
                     /note="F1 origin, forward primer"
     primer_bind     complement(7436..7456)
                     /label=pBABE 3'
                     /note="SV40 enhancer, reverse primer for pBABE vectors"
     promoter        7441..7770
                     /label=SV40 promoter
                     /note="SV40 enhancer and early promoter"
     rep_origin      7621..7756
                     /label=SV40 ori
                     /note="SV40 origin of replication"
     primer_bind     7683..7702
                     /label=SV40pro-F
                     /note="SV40 promoter/origin, forward primer"
     CDS             7837..8631
                     /codon_start=1
                     /gene="aph(3')-II (or nptII)"
                     /product="aminoglycoside phosphotransferase from Tn5"
                     /label=NeoR/KanR
                     /note="confers resistance to neomycin, kanamycin, and G418
                     (Geneticin(R))"
                     /translation="MIEQDGLHAGSPAAWVERLFGYDWAQQTIGCSDAAVFRLSAQGRP
                     VLFVKTDLSGALNELQDEAARLSWLATTGVPCAAVLDVVTEAGRDWLLLGEVPGQDLLS
                     SHLAPAEKVSIMADAMRRLHTLDPATCPFDHQAKHRIERARTRMEAGLVDQDDLDEEHQ
                     GLAPAELFARLKARMPDGEDLVVTHGDACLPNIMVENGRFSGFIDCGRLGVADRYQDIA
                     LATRDIAEELGGEWADRFLVLYGIAAPDSQRIAFYRLLDEFF"
     primer_bind     complement(7891..7910)
                     /label=Neo-R
                     /note="Neomycin resistance gene, reverse primer"
     primer_bind     8501..8520
                     /label=Neo-F
                     /note="Neomycin resistance gene, forward primer"
     polyA_signal    8807..8928
                     /label=SV40 poly(A) signal
                     /note="SV40 polyadenylation signal"
     primer_bind     complement(8844..8863)
                     /label=SV40pA-R
                     /note="SV40 polyA, reverse primer"
     primer_bind     8898..8917
                     /label=EBV-rev
                     /note="SV40 polyA terminator, reverse primer"
     primer_bind     complement(8977..8993)
                     /label=M13 rev
                     /note="common sequencing primer, one of multiple similar
                     variants"
     primer_bind     complement(8977..8993)
                     /label=M13 Reverse
                     /note="In lacZ gene. Also called M13-rev"
     primer_bind     complement(8990..9012)
                     /label=M13/pUC Reverse
                     /note="In lacZ gene"
     protein_bind    9001..9017
                     /label=lac operator
                     /bound_moiety="lac repressor encoded by lacI"
                     /note="The lac repressor binds to the lac operator to
                     inhibit transcription in E. coli. This inhibition can be
                     relieved by adding lactose or
                     isopropyl-beta-D-thiogalactopyranoside (IPTG)."
     promoter        complement(9025..9055)
                     /label=lac promoter
                     /note="promoter for the E. coli lac operon"
     protein_bind    9070..9091
                     /label=CAP binding site
                     /bound_moiety="E. coli catabolite activator protein"
                     /note="CAP binding activates transcription in the presence
                     of cAMP."
     primer_bind     complement(9208..9225)
                     /label=L4440
                     /note="L4440 vector, forward primer"
     rep_origin      complement(9379..9967)
                     /direction=LEFT
                     /label=ori
                     /note="high-copy-number ColE1/pMB1/pBR322/pUC origin of
                     replication"
     primer_bind     complement(9459..9478)
                     /label=pBR322ori-F
                     /note="pBR322 origin, forward primer"
     CDS             complement(10138..10998)
                     /codon_start=1
                     /gene="bla"
                     /product="beta-lactamase"
                     /label=AmpR
                     /note="confers resistance to ampicillin, carbenicillin, and
                     related antibiotics"
                     /translation="MSIQHFRVALIPFFAAFCLPVFAHPETLVKVKDAEDQLGARVGYI
                     ELDLNSGKILESFRPEERFPMMSTFKVLLCGAVLSRIDAGQEQLGRRIHYSQNDLVEYS
                     PVTEKHLTDGMTVRELCSAAITMSDNTAANLLLTTIGGPKELTAFLHNMGDHVTRLDRW
                     EPELNEAIPNDERDTTMPVAMATTLRKLLTGELLTLASRQQLIDWMEADKVAGPLLRSA
                     LPAGWFIADKSGAGERGSRGIIAALGPDGKPSRIVVIYTTGSQATMDERNRQIAEIGAS
                     LIKHW"
     primer_bind     10761..10780
                     /label=Amp-R
                     /note="Ampicillin resistance gene, reverse primer"
     promoter        complement(10999..11103)
                     /gene="bla"
                     /label=AmpR promoter
     primer_bind     complement(11178..11197)
                     /label=pRS-marker
                     /note="pRS vectors, use to sequence yeast selectable
                     marker"
ORIGIN
        1 gttaggcgtt ttgcgctgct tcgcgatgta cgggccagat atacgcgttg acattgatta
       61 ttgactagtt attaatagta atcaattacg gggtcattag ttcatagccc atatatggag
      121 ttccgcgtta cataacttac ggtaaatggc ccgcctggct gaccgcccaa cgacccccgc
      181 ccattgacgt caataatgac gtatgttccc atagtaacgc caatagggac tttccattga
      241 cgtcaatggg tggagtattt acggtaaact gcccacttgg cagtacatca agtgtatcat
      301 atgccaagta cgccccctat tgacgtcaat gacggtaaat ggcccgcctg gcattatgcc
      361 cagtacatga ccttatggga ctttcctact tggcagtaca tctacgtatt agtcatcgct
      421 attaccatgg tgatgcggtt ttggcagtac atcaatgggc gtggatagcg gtttgactca
      481 cggggatttc caagtctcca ccccattgac gtcaatggga gtttgttttg gcaccaaaat
      541 caacgggact ttccaaaatg tcgtaacaac tccgccccat tgacgcaaat gggcggtagg
      601 cgtgtacggt gggaggtcta tataagcaga gctcgtttag tgaaccgtca gatcgcctgg
      661 agacgccatc cacgctgttt tgacctccat agaagacacc gggaccgatc cagcctccgg
      721 actctagagg atcgaaccct tgccaccatg gacaagaagt actccattgg gctcgctatc
      781 ggcacaaaca gcgtcggctg ggccgtcatt acggacgagt acaaggtgcc gagcaaaaaa
      841 ttcaaagttc tgggcaatac cgatcgccac agcataaaga agaacctcat tggcgccctc
      901 ctgttcgact ccggggagac ggccgaagcc acgcggctca aaagaacagc acggcgcaga
      961 tatacccgca gaaagaatcg gatctgctac ctgcaggaga tctttagtaa tgagatggct
     1021 aaggtggatg actctttctt ccataggctg gaggagtcct ttttggtgga ggaggataaa
     1081 aagcacgagc gccacccaat ctttggcaat atcgtggacg aggtggcgta ccatgaaaag
     1141 tacccaacca tatatcatct gaggaagaag cttgtagaca gtactgataa ggctgacttg
     1201 cggttgatct atctcgcgct ggcgcatatg atcaaatttc ggggacactt cctcatcgag
     1261 ggggacctga acccagacaa cagcgatgtc gacaaactct ttatccaact ggttcagact
     1321 tacaatcagc ttttcgaaga gaacccgatc aacgcatccg gagttgacgc caaagcaatc
     1381 ctgagcgcta ggctgtccaa atcccggcgg ctcgaaaacc tcatcgcaca gctccctggg
     1441 gagaagaaga acggcctgtt tggtaatctt atcgccctgt ccctcgggct gacccccaac
     1501 tttaaatcta acttcgacct ggccgaagat accaagcttc aactgagcaa agacacctac
     1561 gatgatgatc tcgacaatct gctggcccag atcggcgacc agtacgcaga cctttttttg
     1621 gcggcaaaga acctgtcaga cgccattctg ctgagtgata ttctgcgagt gaacacggag
     1681 atcaccaaag ctccgctgag cgctagtatg atcaagctct atgatgagca ccaccaagac
     1741 ttgactttgc tgaaggccct tgtcagacag caactgcctg agaagtacaa ggaaattttc
     1801 ttcgatcagt ctaaaaatgg ctacgccgga tacattgacg gcggagcaag ccaggaggaa
     1861 ttttacaaat ttattaagcc catcttggaa aaaatggacg gcaccgagga gctgctggta
     1921 aagcttaaca gagaagatct gttgcgcaaa cagcgcactt tcgacaatgg aatcatcccc
     1981 caccagattc acctgggcga actgcacgct atcctcaggc ggcaagagga tttctacccc
     2041 tttttgaaag ataacaggga aaagattgag aaaatcctca catttcggat accctactat
     2101 gtaggccccc tcgcccgggg aaattccaga ttcgcgtgga tgactcgcaa atcagaagag
     2161 accatcactc cctggaactt cgagaaagtc gtggataagg gggcctctgc ccagtccttc
     2221 atcgaaagga tgactaactt tgataaaaat ctgcctaacg aaaaggtgct tcctaaacac
     2281 tctctgctgt acgagtactt cacagtttat aacgagctca ccaaggtcaa atacgtcaca
     2341 gaagggatga gaaagccagc attcctgtct ggagatcaga agaaagctat tgtggacctc
     2401 ctcttcaaga cgaaccggaa agttaccgtg aaacagctca aagaagacta tttcaaaaag
     2461 attgaatgtt tcgactctgt tgaaatcagc ggagtggagg atcgcttcaa cgcatccctg
     2521 ggaacgtatc acgatctcct gaaaatcatt aaagacaagg acttcctgga caatgaggag
     2581 aacgaggaca ttcttgagga cattgtcctc acccttacgt tgtttgaaga tagggagatg
     2641 attgaagaac gcttgaaaac ttacgctcat ctcttcgacg acaaagtcat gaagcagctc
     2701 aagaggcgcc gatatacagg atgggggcgg ctgtcaagaa aactgatcaa tgggatccga
     2761 gacaagcaga gtggaaagac aatcctggat tttcttaagt ccgatggatt tgccaaccgg
     2821 aacttcattc agttgatcca tgatgactct ctcaccttta aggaggacat ccagaaagca
     2881 caagtttctg gccaggggga cagtcttcac gagcacatcg ctaatcttgc aggtagccca
     2941 gctatcaaaa agggaatact gcagaccgtt aaggtcgtgg atgaactcgt caaagtaatg
     3001 ggaaggcata agcccgagaa tatcgttatc gagatggccc gagagaacca aaccacccag
     3061 aagggacaga agaacagtag ggaaaggatg aagaggattg aagagggtat aaaagaactg
     3121 gggtcccaaa tccttaagga acacccagtt gaaaacaccc agcttcagaa tgagaagctc
     3181 tacctgtact acctgcagaa cggcagggac atgtacgtgg atcaggaact ggacatcaat
     3241 cggctctccg actacgacgt ggacgctatc gtgccccagt cttttctcaa agatgattct
     3301 attgataata aagtgttgac aagatccgat aaaaacagag ggaagagtga taacgtcccc
     3361 tcagaagaag ttgtcaagaa aatgaaaaat tattggcggc agctgctgaa cgccaaactg
     3421 atcacacaac ggaagttcga taatctgact aaggctgaac gaggtggcct gtctgagttg
     3481 gataaagccg gtttcatcaa aaggcagctt gttgagacac gccagatcac caagcacgtg
     3541 gcccaaattc tcgattcacg catgaacacc aagtacgatg aaaatgacaa actgattcga
     3601 gaggtgaaag ttattactct gaagtctaag ctggtctcag atttcagaaa ggactttcag
     3661 ttttataagg tgagagagat caacaattac caccatgcgc atgatgccta cctgaatgca
     3721 gtggtaggca ctgcacttat caaaaaatat cccaagcttg aatctgaatt tgtttacgga
     3781 gactataaag tgtacgatgt taggaaaatg atcgcaaagt ctgagcagga aataggcaag
     3841 gccaccgcta agtacttctt ttacagcaat attatgaatt ttttcaagac cgagattaca
     3901 ctggccaatg gagagattcg gaagcgacca cttatcgaaa caaacggaga aacaggagaa
     3961 atcgtgtggg acaagggtag ggatttcgcg acagtccgga aggtcctgtc catgccgcag
     4021 gtgaacatcg ttaaaaagac cgaagtacag accggaggtt tctccaagga aagtatcctc
     4081 ccgaaaagga acagcgacaa gctgatcgca cgcaaaaaag attgggaccc caagaaatac
     4141 ggcggattcg attctcctac agtcgcttac agtgtactgg ttgtggccaa agtggagaaa
     4201 gggaagtcta aaaaactcaa aagcgtcaag gaactgctgg gcatcacaat catggagcga
     4261 tcaagcttcg aaaaaaaccc catcgacttt ctcgaggcga aaggatataa agaggtcaaa
     4321 aaagacctca tcattaagct tcccaagtac tctctctttg agcttgaaaa cggccggaaa
     4381 cgaatgctcg ctagtgcggg cgtgctgcag aaaggtaacg agctggcact gccctctaaa
     4441 tacgttaatt tcttgtatct ggccagccac tatgaaaagc tcaaagggtc tcccgaagat
     4501 aatgagcaga agcagctgtt cgtggaacaa cacaaacact accttgatga gatcatcgag
     4561 caaataagcg aattctccaa aagagtgatc ctcgccgacg ctaacctcga taaggtgctt
     4621 tctgcttaca ataagcacag ggataagccc atcagggagc aggcagaaaa cattatccac
     4681 ttgtttactc tgaccaactt gggcgcgcct gcagccttca agtacttcga cactaccata
     4741 gacagaaagc ggtacacctc tacaaaggag gtcctggacg ccacactgat tcatcagtca
     4801 attacggggc tctatgaaac aagaatcgac ctctctcagc tcggtggaga cagcagggct
     4861 gaccccaaga agaagaggaa ggtgtcgcca gggatccgtc gacttgacgc gttgatatca
     4921 acaagtttgt acaaaaaagc aggctacaaa gaggccagcg gttccggacg ggctgacgca
     4981 ttggacgatt ttgatctgga tatgctggga agtgacgccc tcgatgattt tgaccttgac
     5041 atgcttggtt cggatgccct tgatgacttt gacctcgaca tgctcggcag tgacgccctt
     5101 gatgatttcg acctggacat gctgattaac tctagaagtt ccggatctcc gaaaaagaaa
     5161 cgcaaagttg gtagccagta cctgcccgac accgacgacc ggcaccggat cgaggaaaag
     5221 cggaagcgga cctacgagac attcaagagc atcatgaaga agtccccctt cagcggcccc
     5281 accgacccta gacctccacc tagaagaatc gccgtgccca gcagatccag cgccagcgtg
     5341 ccaaaacctg ccccccagcc ttaccccttc accagcagcc tgagcaccat caactacgac
     5401 gagttcccta ccatggtgtt ccccagcggc cagatctctc aggcctctgc tctggctcca
     5461 gcccctcctc aggtgctgcc tcaggctcct gctcctgcac cagctccagc catggtgtct
     5521 gcactggctc aggcaccagc acccgtgcct gtgctggctc ctggacctcc acaggctgtg
     5581 gctccaccag cccctaaacc tacacaggcc ggcgagggca cactgtctga agctctgctg
     5641 cagctgcagt tcgacgacga ggatctggga gccctgctgg gaaacagcac cgatcctgcc
     5701 gtgttcaccg acctggccag cgtggacaac agcgagttcc agcagctgct gaaccagggc
     5761 atccctgtgg cccctcacac caccgagccc atgctgatgg aataccccga ggccatcacc
     5821 cggctcgtga caggcgctca gaggcctcct gatccagctc ctgcccctct gggagcacca
     5881 ggcctgccta atggactgct gtctggcgac gaggacttca gctctatcgc cgatatggat
     5941 ttctcagcct tgctgggctc tggcagcggc agccgggatt ccagggaagg gatgtttttg
     6001 ccgaagcctg aggccggctc cgctattagt gacgtgtttg agggccgcga ggtgtgccag
     6061 ccaaaacgaa tccggccatt tcatcctcca ggaagtccat gggccaaccg cccactcccc
     6121 gccagcctcg caccaacacc aaccggtcca gtacatgagc cagtcgggtc actgaccccg
     6181 gcaccagtcc ctcagccact ggatccagcg cccgcagtga ctcccgaggc cagtcacctg
     6241 ttggaggatc ccgatgaaga gacgagccag gctgtcaaag cccttcggga gatggccgat
     6301 actgtgattc cccagaagga agaggctgca atctgtggcc aaatggacct ttcccatccg
     6361 cccccaaggg gccatctgga tgagctgaca accacacttg agtccatgac cgaggatctg
     6421 aacctggact cacccctgac cccggaattg aacgagattc tggatacctt cctgaacgac
     6481 gagtgcctct tgcatgccat gcatatcagc acaggactgt ccatcttcga cacatctctg
     6541 ttttgaaacc cagctttctt gtacaaagtg gttgatatca tctagagcgg ccgcaggtac
     6601 ctgaataact aaggccgctt ccctttagtg agggttaatg cttcgagcag acaaagggtt
     6661 cgatccctac cggttagtaa tgagtttaaa cgggggaggc taactgaaac acggaaggag
     6721 acaataccgg aaggaacccg cgctatgacg gcaataaaaa gacagaataa aacgcacggg
     6781 tgttgggtcg tttgttcata aacgcggggt tcggtcccag ggctggcact ctgtcgatac
     6841 cccaccgaga ccccattggg gccaatacgc ccgcgtttct tccttttccc caccccaccc
     6901 cccaagttcg ggtgaaggcc cagggctcgc agccaacgtc ggggcggcag gccctgccat
     6961 agcagatctg cgcagctggg gctctagggg gtatccccnn nnnnnnnnnn nnnnnnnnnn
     7021 nnnnnnnnnn nnnnnnnnnn nnnnnnnnnn nnnnnnnnnn nnnnnnnnnn nnnnnnnnnn
     7081 nnnnnnnnnn nnnnnnnnnn nnnnnnnnnn nnnnnnnnnn nncnnnnnnn nnnnnnnnnn
     7141 nnnnnnnnnn nnnnnnnnnn nnnnnnnnnn nnnnnnnnnn nnnnnnnnnn nnnnnnnnnn
     7201 nnnnnnnnnn nnnnannnnn nnnnnnnnnn nnnnnnnnnn nnnnnnnnnn nnnnnnnnnn
     7261 nnnncctttg acgttggagt ccacgttctt taatagtgga ctcttgttcc aaactggaac
     7321 aacactcaac cctatctcgg tctattcttt tgatttataa gggattttgc cgatttcggc
     7381 ctattggtta aaaaatgagc tgatttaaca aaaatttaac gcgaattaat tctgtggaat
     7441 gtgtgtcagt tagggtgtgg aaagtcccca ggctccccag caggcagaag tatgcaaagc
     7501 atgcatctca attagtcagc aaccaggtgt ggaaagtccc caggctcccc agcaggcaga
     7561 agtatgcaaa gcatgcatct caattagtca gcaaccatag tcccgcccct aactccgccc
     7621 atcccgcccc taactccgcc cagttccgcc cattctccgc cccatggctg actaattttt
     7681 tttatttatg cagaggccga ggccgcctct gcctctgagc tattccagaa gtagtgagga
     7741 ggcttttttg gaggcctagg cttttgcaaa aagctcccgg gagcttgtat atccattttc
     7801 ggatctgatc aagagacagg atgaggatcg tttcgcatga ttgaacaaga tggattgcac
     7861 gcaggttctc cggccgcttg ggtggagagg ctattcggct atgactgggc acaacagaca
     7921 atcggctgct ctgatgccgc cgtgttccgg ctgtcagcgc aggggcgccc ggttcttttt
     7981 gtcaagaccg acctgtccgg tgccctgaat gaactgcagg acgaggcagc gcggctatcg
     8041 tggctggcca cgacgggcgt tccttgcgca gctgtgctcg acgttgtcac tgaagcggga
     8101 agggactggc tgctattggg cgaagtgccg gggcaggatc tcctgtcatc tcaccttgct
     8161 cctgccgaga aagtatccat catggctgat gcaatgcggc ggctgcatac gcttgatccg
     8221 gctacctgcc cattcgacca ccaagcgaaa catcgcatcg agcgagcacg tactcggatg
     8281 gaagccggtc ttgtcgatca ggatgatctg gacgaagagc atcaggggct cgcgccagcc
     8341 gaactgttcg ccaggctcaa ggcgcgcatg cccgacggcg aggatctcgt cgtgacccat
     8401 ggcgatgcct gcttgccgaa tatcatggtg gaaaatggcc gcttttctgg attcatcgac
     8461 tgtggccggc tgggtgtggc ggaccgctat caggacatag cgttggctac ccgtgatatt
     8521 gctgaagagc ttggcggcga atgggctgac cgcttcctcg tgctttacgg tatcgccgct
     8581 cccgattcgc agcgcatcgc cttctatcgc cttcttgacg agttcttctg agcgggactc
     8641 tggggttcgc gaaatgaccg accaagcgac gcccaacctg ccatcacgag atttcgattc
     8701 caccgccgcc ttctatgaaa ggttgggctt cggaatcgtt ttccgggacg ccggctggat
     8761 gatcctccag cgcggggatc tcatgctgga gttcttcgcc caccccaact tgtttattgc
     8821 agcttataat ggttacaaat aaagcaatag catcacaaat ttcacaaata aagcattttt
     8881 ttcactgcat tctagttgtg gtttgtccaa actcatcaat gtatcttatc atgtctgtat
     8941 accgtcgacc tctagctaga gcttggcgta atcatggtca tagctgtttc ctgtgtgaaa
     9001 ttgttatccg ctcacaattc cacacaacat acgagccgga agcataaagt gtaaagcctg
     9061 gggtgcctaa tgagtgagct aactcacatt aattgcgttg cgctcactgc ccgctttcca
     9121 gtcgggaaac ctgtcgtgcc agctgcatta atgaatcggc caacgcgcgg ggagaggcgg
     9181 tttgcgtatt gggcgctctt ccgcttcctc gctcactgac tcgctgcgct cggtcgttcg
     9241 gctgcggcga gcggtatcag ctcactcaaa ggcggtaata cggttatcca cagaatcagg
     9301 ggataacgca ggaaagaaca tgtgagcaaa aggccagcaa aaggccagga accgtaaaaa
     9361 ggccgcgttg ctggcgtttt tccataggct ccgcccccct gacgagcatc acaaaaatcg
     9421 acgctcaagt cagaggtggc gaaacccgac aggactataa agataccagg cgtttccccc
     9481 tggaagctcc ctcgtgcgct ctcctgttcc gaccctgccg cttaccggat acctgtccgc
     9541 ctttctccct tcgggaagcg tggcgctttc tcatagctca cgctgtaggt atctcagttc
     9601 ggtgtaggtc gttcgctcca agctgggctg tgtgcacgaa ccccccgttc agcccgaccg
     9661 ctgcgcctta tccggtaact atcgtcttga gtccaacccg gtaagacacg acttatcgcc
     9721 actggcagca gccactggta acaggattag cagagcgagg tatgtaggcg gtgctacaga
     9781 gttcttgaag tggtggccta actacggcta cactagaaga acagtatttg gtatctgcgc
     9841 tctgctgaag ccagttacct tcggaaaaag agttggtagc tcttgatccg gcaaacaaac
     9901 caccgctggt agcggtggtt tttttgtttg caagcagcag attacgcgca gaaaaaaagg
     9961 atctcaagaa gatcctttga tcttttctac ggggtctgac gctcagtgga acgaaaactc
    10021 acgttaaggg attttggtca tgagattatc aaaaaggatc ttcacctaga tccttttaaa
    10081 ttaaaaatga agttttaaat caatctaaag tatatatgag taaacttggt ctgacagtta
    10141 ccaatgctta atcagtgagg cacctatctc agcgatctgt ctatttcgtt catccatagt
    10201 tgcctgactc cccgtcgtgt agataactac gatacgggag ggcttaccat ctggccccag
    10261 tgctgcaatg ataccgcgag acccacgctc accggctcca gatttatcag caataaacca
    10321 gccagccgga agggccgagc gcagaagtgg tcctgcaact ttatccgcct ccatccagtc
    10381 tattaattgt tgccgggaag ctagagtaag tagttcgcca gttaatagtt tgcgcaacgt
    10441 tgttgccatt gctacaggca tcgtggtgtc acgctcgtcg tttggtatgg cttcattcag
    10501 ctccggttcc caacgatcaa ggcgagttac atgatccccc atgttgtgca aaaaagcggt
    10561 tagctccttc ggtcctccga tcgttgtcag aagtaagttg gccgcagtgt tatcactcat
    10621 ggttatggca gcactgcata attctcttac tgtcatgcca tccgtaagat gcttttctgt
    10681 gactggtgag tactcaacca agtcattctg agaatagtgt atgcggcgac cgagttgctc
    10741 ttgcccggcg tcaatacggg ataataccgc gccacatagc agaactttaa aagtgctcat
    10801 cattggaaaa cgttcttcgg ggcgaaaact ctcaaggatc ttaccgctgt tgagatccag
    10861 ttcgatgtaa cccactcgtg cacccaactg atcttcagca tcttttactt tcaccagcgt
    10921 ttctgggtga gcaaaaacag gaaggcaaaa tgccgcaaaa aagggaataa gggcgacacg
    10981 gaaatgttga atactcatac tcttcctttt tcaatattat tgaagcattt atcagggtta
    11041 ttgtctcatg agcggataca tatttgaatg tatttagaaa aataaacaaa taggggttcc
    11101 gcgcacattt ccccgaaaag tgccacctga cgtcgacgga tcgggagatc tcccgatccc
    11161 ctatggtgca ctctcagtac aatctgctct gatgccgcat agttaagcca gtatctgctc
    11221 cctgcttgtg tgttggaggt cgctgagtag tgcgcgagca aaatttaagc tacaacaagg
    11281 caaggcttga ccgacaattg catgaagaat ctgcttagg
//
